>Addgene plasmid #64302 | pJexpress414_OmpA171_R4cons_Y129H | depositor partial sequence | sequence record 107840 | OmpA coding region
ATGAAAAAGACCGCAATCGCCATCGCAGTGGCACTGGCTGGTTTCGCTACCGTAGCGCAGGCCGCGCCGA
AAGACAACACCTTCTATCTCGGCCTGAAAATGGGGATCAGCCAGTATCACGATACGGGATTTATTAACAA
TAATGGTCCGACGCATGAAAATCAGCTGGGGATCGGCGCATTTGGAGGTATCCAGGTCAATCCCTACGTT
GGCCTGGAACTCGGTGTCGACGTGCTGGGTCGTATGCCCTACAAAGGCAGTGTGGAAAATGGGGCGTATA
AAGCACAAGGGTATCAAGCAACTCTTAAGATGGGCGTGCCGATTACCGATGACGTGGACGTATATCTGCG
TTTAGGCGGTATGGTATGGCGTGCAGATACCAAATCTAATGTTTATGGCAAAAACCATGATACTGGCGTT
AGCCCAGTGATGGCAGGTGGCTCTGAACATGCAATTACCCCTGAAATCGCAATGCGCCTCGAAACACAAT
GGACTAACAATATTGGTGATGCGCACACCATTGGTACCCGTCCGGACAATCTGATGCTGTCTCTGGGTCT
GTCCTACCGTTTCGGTTGTTGCCCTGGTTGCTGTCACCATCACCACCATCACTAA
