>Addgene plasmid #64302 | pJexpress414_OmpA171_R4cons_Y129H | addgene partial sequence | sequence record 120945 | T7 5'-TAATACGACTCACTATAGGG-3'
ACTTTTAGGAGATAAAACATATGAAAAAGACCGCAATCGCCATCGCAGTGGCACTGGCTGGTTTCGCTAC
CGTAGCGCAGGCCGCGCCGAAAGACAACACCTTCTATCTCGGCCTGAAAATGGGGATCAGCCAGTATCAC
GATACGGGATTTATTAACAATAATGGTCCGACGCATGAAAATCAGCTGGGGATCGGCGCATTTGGAGGTA
TCCAGGTCAATCCCTACGTTGGCCTGGAACTCGGTGTCGACGTGCTGGGTCGTATGCCCTACAAAGGCAG
TGTGGAAAATGGGGCGTATAAAGCACAAGGGTATCAAGCAACTCTTAAGATGGGCGTGCCGATTACCGAT
GACGTGGACGTATATCTGCGTTTAGGCGGTATGGTATGGCGTGCAGATACCAAATCTAATGTTTATGGCA
AAAACCATGATACTGGCGTTAGCCCAGTGATGGCAGGTGGCTCTGAACATGCAATTACCCCTGAAATCGC
AATGCGCCTCGAAACACAATGGACTAACAATATTGGTGATGCGCACACCATTGGTACCCGTCCGGACAAT
CTGATGCTGTCTCTGGGTCTGTCCTACCGTTTCGGTTGTTGCCCTGGTTGCTGTCACCATCACCACCATC
ACTAAAAGCTTCCCCCTAGCATAACCCCTTGGGGCCTCTAAACGGGTCTTGAGGGGTTTTTTGCCCCTGA
GACGCGTCAATCGAGTTCGTACCTAAGGGCGACACCCCATAATTAGCCCGGGCGAAAGGCCCAGTCTTTC
GACTGAGCCTTTCGTTTTATTTGATGCCTGGCAGTTCCCTACTCTCGCATGGGGAGTCCCCAC
