>Addgene plasmid #64302 | pJexpress414_OmpA171_R4cons_Y129H | addgene partial sequence | sequence record 120947 | Kan-R 5'-ATCGCGAGCCCATTTATACC-3'
GCGGTGGTCCCACCTGACCCCATGCCGAACTCAGAAGTGAAACGCCGTAGCGCCGATGGTAGTGTGGGGA
CTCCCCATGCGAGAGTAGGGAACTGCCAGGCATCAAATAAAACGAAAGGCTCAGTCGAAAGACTGGGCCT
TTCGCCCGGGCTAATTATGGGGTGTCGCCCTTAGGTACGAACTCGATTGACGCGTCTCAGGGGCAAAAAA
CCCCTCAAGACCCGTTTAGAGGCCCCAAGGGGTTATGCTAGGGGGAAGCTTTTAGTGATGGTGGTGATGG
TGACAGCAACCAGGGCAACAACCGAAACGGTAGGACAGACCCAGAGACAGCATCAGATTGTCCGGACGGG
TACCAATGGTGTGCGCATCACCAATATTGTTAGTCCATTGTGTTTCGAGGCGCATTGCGATTTCAGGGGT
AATTGCATGTTCAGAGCCACCTGCCATCACTGGGCTAACGCCAGTATCATGGTTTTTGCCATAAACATTA
GATTTGGTATCTGCACGCCATACCATACCGCCTAAACGCAGATATACGTCCACGTCATCGGTAATCGGCA
CGCCCATCTTAAGAGTTGCTTGATACCCTTGTGCTTTATACGCCCCATTTTCCACACTGCCTTTGTAGGG
CATACGACCCAGCACGTCGACACCGAGTTCCAGGCCAACGTAGGGATTGACCTGGATACCTCCAAATGCG
CCGATCCCCAGCTGATTTTCATGCGTCGGACCATTATTGTTAATAAATCCCGTATCGTGATACTGGCTGA
TCCCCATTTTCAGGCCGAGATAGAAGGTGTTGTCTTTCGGCGCGGCCTGCGCTACGGTAGCGAAACCAGC
CAGTGCCACT
