[The description below was written by a language model from this plasmid's Addgene catalogue record.]
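Description:
pJexpress414_OmpA171_R4cons_Y129H is a bacterial expression plasmid built on the commercial pJexpress backbone (about 4 kb without insert) and classed as a bacterial expression and synthetic biology vector. It is maintained in E. coli as a high-copy plasmid under ampicillin selection. The record does not name the origin of replication or list any other backbone features, and no annotated feature table is provided, so the details of the vector architecture beyond the promoter and resistance marker are not stated.

The payload is a synthetic insert of about 615 bp placed under a T7 promoter, so expression depends on a host that supplies T7 RNA polymerase. It encodes a computationally redesigned variant of the transmembrane beta-barrel domain of the outer membrane protein OmpA; the "171" in the name presumably refers to this truncated domain, although the record does not explain it. This is the "conservative" version of Redesign 4, recorded as carrying 25 mutations on the lipid-facing surface of the barrel, together with an additional Y129H substitution. The C terminus of the protein carries a FlAsH tag, a tetracysteine motif that binds biarsenical fluorescent dyes for specific labelling, followed by a 6xHis tag for detection or metal-affinity purification.

The construct comes from a study on computational redesign of the lipid-exposed surface of OmpA. It is suited to expressing this variant in E. coli to examine how altering the membrane-facing residues affects the protein's behaviour, compared with wild-type OmpA and related redesigns.
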