Addgene plasmid #64302: pJexpress414_OmpA171_R4cons_Y129H
Purpose: Conservative version of OmpA Redesign 4 with Y129H mutation
Depositing lab: Timothy Whitehead. Depositing organization: Michigan State University. Publication: Computational redesign of the lipid-facing surface of the outer membrane protein OmpA. Stapleton JA, Whitehead TA, Nanda V. Proc Natl Acad Sci U S A. 2015 Jul 21. pii: 201501836. 10.1073/pnas.1501836112 PubMed 26199411.
Backbone
  Vector backbone: pJexpress
  Backbone manufacturer: DNA2.0
  Backbone size w/o insert (bp): 4000
  Vector type: Bacterial Expression, Synthetic Biology
Growth in bacteria
  Bacterial resistance: Ampicillin, 100 μg/mL
  Growth temperature: 37°C
  Growth strain: XL1 Blue
  Copy number: High Copy
Gene/Insert
  Gene/Insert name: OmpA_R4cons_Y129H
  Species: Synthetic
  Insert size (bp): 615
  Mutation: 25 mutations to lipid-facing surface
  Promoter: T7
  Tag / fusion protein: FlAsH (C terminal on insert); 6His (C terminal on insert)
  Cloning method: Unknown
  Sequencing primers: 5′ pTF 5′-CTCGAAAATAATAAAGGGAAAATCAG-3′; 3′ pTR 5′-TGGTAGTGTGGGGACTC-3′
Terms and licenses: Academic/Nonprofit Terms; Industry Terms: Not Available to Industry
Depositor comments: AA sequence: MKKTAIAIAVALAGFATVAQAAPKDNTFYLGLKMGISQYHDTGFINNNGPT HENQLGIGAFGGIQVNPYVGLELGVDVLGRMPYKGSVENGAYKAQGYQATLKMGVPITDD VDVYLRLGGMVWRADTKSNVYGKNHDTGVSPVMAGGSEHAITPEIAMRLETQWTNNIGDA HTIGTRPDNLMLSLGLSYRFGCCPGCCHHHHHH
How to cite: pJexpress414_OmpA171_R4cons_Y129H was a gift from Timothy Whitehead (Addgene plasmid # 64302 ; http://n2t.net/addgene:64302 ; RRID:Addgene_64302)
